Addgene plasmid #244044: H2B_mCherry_SunTag
Purpose: anchoring mCherry-1x SunTag to the chromatin/nucleus
Depositing lab: Markus Affolter. Depositing organization: University of Basel. Publication: Protein manipulation using single copies of short peptide tags in cultured cells and in Drosophila melanogaster. Vigano MA, Ell CM, Kustermann MMM, Aguilar G, Matsuda S, Zhao N, Stasevich TJ, Affolter M, Pyrowolakis G. Development. 2021 Mar 16;148(6):dev191700. doi: 10.1242/dev.191700. PubMed 33593816.
Backbone
  Vector backbone: pcDNA4TO
  Vector type: Mammalian Expression
Growth in bacteria
  Bacterial resistance: Ampicillin, 100 μg/mL
  Growth temperature: 37°C
  Growth strain: DH5alpha
  Copy number: High Copy
Gene/Insert
  Gene/Insert name: HIST1H2BJ-mCherry-SunTag
  Species: H. sapiens (human)
  Tag / fusion protein: sunTagV4 (C terminal on insert)
  Cloning method: Restriction Enzyme; 5′ cloning site Unknown (unknown if destroyed)
Terms and licenses: Academic/Nonprofit Terms; Industry Terms: Not Available to Industry
How to cite: H2B_mCherry_SunTag was a gift from Markus Affolter (Addgene plasmid # 244044 ; http://n2t.net/addgene:244044 ; RRID:Addgene_244044)
