[The description below was written by a language model from this plasmid's Addgene catalogue record and pLannotate feature annotations shown in this document.]
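Description:
H2B_mCherry_SunTag is a 6.3 kb mammalian expression plasmid built on the pcDNA4TO backbone. It is propagated in E. coli through a high-copy ColE1/pUC-type origin and selected with ampicillin via the β-lactamase gene. An f1 origin is also present. For selection in mammalian cells the backbone carries a bleomycin/Zeocin resistance gene (Sh ble), driven by the SV40 early promoter for eukaryotic expression and by the EM7 promoter for bacterial expression, and terminated by an SV40 polyadenylation signal. The remaining lac promoter/operator, lacI and bom fragments are backbone remnants with no evident role in the construct's function.

The expression cassette uses the CMV immediate early enhancer and promoter. It is followed by short matches to tet operator–containing promoters, consistent with the tandem tet operator sites of this backbone. These sites allow tetracycline-regulated expression in cells that supply the Tet repressor, and the promoter otherwise acts constitutively. The cassette drives a single fusion of human histone H2B (HIST1H2BJ), the monomeric red fluorescent protein mCherry, and one C-terminal copy of the solubility-optimised GCN4 v4 peptide (SunTag v4), ending in the bGH polyadenylation signal.

Because H2B is incorporated into nucleosomes, the fusion tethers mCherry and the single SunTag epitope to chromatin, marking nuclei in red. According to the record, its purpose is to anchor mCherry-1x SunTag to the chromatin or nucleus. There it can serve as a localised bait for testing whether SunTag-binding scFv reagents recognise and are recruited by a single copy of the peptide tag in cultured cells.
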