Features (pLannotate 1.2.2; 24 found; start..end, strand, type, name):
     28..80      -  misc_feature   bom (fragment): basis of mobility region from pBR322
    235..614     +  enhancer       CMV enhancer: human cytomegalovirus immediate early enhancer
    615..818     +  promoter       CMV promoter: human cytomegalovirus (CMV) immediate early promoter
    820..839     +  promoter       PLtetO-1 promoter (fragment): modified phage lambda PL promoter with tet operator sites (Lutz and Bujard, 1997)
    841..860     +  promoter       PLtetO-1 promoter (fragment): modified phage lambda PL promoter with tet operator sites (Lutz and Bujard, 1997)
    868..901     +  promoter       TRE3GV promoter (fragment): 3rd-generation Tet-responsive promoter that can be activated by binding of Tet-On® 3G, optimized for retroviral and lentiviral vectors
   1012..1389    +  CDS            H2B: human histone H2B; HIST1H2BJ
   1402..2106    +  CDS            mCherry: mCherry is a basic (constitutively fluorescent) red fluorescent protein published in 2004, derived from Discosoma sp.. It is reported to be a very rapidly-maturing monomer with low acid sensitivity.
   2179..2235    +  CDS            GCN4_v4: GCN4 peptide optimized to improve solubility while preserving binding to an scFv-GFP fusion protein (Tanenbaum et al., 2014)
   2310..2534    +  polyA_signal   bGH poly(A) signal: bovine growth hormone polyadenylation signal
   2538..2559    +  promoter       SV40 promoter (fragment): SV40 enhancer and early promoter
   2580..3008    +  rep_origin     f1 ori (sequence partly withheld): f1 bacteriophage origin of replication; arrow indicates direction of (+) strand synthesis
   3022..3351    +  promoter       SV40 promoter: SV40 enhancer and early promoter
   3399..3446    +  promoter       EM7 promoter: synthetic bacterial promoter&nbsp
   3465..3839    +  CDS            BleoR: antibiotic-binding protein; Sh ble from Streptoalloteichus hindustanus; confers resistance to bleomycin, phleomycin, and Zeocin™
   3849..3974    +  CDS            ble (fragment): BLE_KLEPN - Experimental evidence at protein level: Swiss-Prot protein existence level 1. Binding protein with a strong affinity to the bleomycin family of antibiotics. Binds to CL990; an antimitotic-antibiotic compound. From Klebsiella pneumoniae.
   3969..4090    +  polyA_signal   SV40 poly(A) signal: SV40 polyadenylation signal
   4163..4179    -  protein_bind   lac operator: The lac repressor binds to the lac operator to inhibit transcription in E. coli. This inhibition can be relieved by adding lactose or isopropyl-β-D-thiogalactopyranoside (IPTG). lac repressor encoded by lacI
   4187..4217    -  promoter       lac promoter: promoter for the E. coli lac operon
   4232..4253    -  protein_bind   CAP binding site: CAP binding activates transcription in the presence of cAMP. E. coli catabolite activator protein
   4266..4358    -  CDS            lacI (fragment): lac repressor; lacI; The lac repressor binds to the lac operator to inhibit transcription in E. coli. This inhibition can be relieved by adding lactose or isopropyl-β-D-thiogalactopyranoside (IPTG).
   4541..5129    -  rep_origin     ori: high-copy-number ColE1/pMB1/pBR322/pUC origin of replication
   5300..6160    -  CDS            AmpR: β-lactamase; bla; confers resistance to ampicillin, carbenicillin, and related antibiotics
   6161..6265    -  promoter       AmpR promoter: bla
>Addgene plasmid #244044 | H2B_mCherry_SunTag | addgene full sequence | sequence record 491090 | Addgene NGS Result
GACGGATCGGGAGATCTCCCGATCCCCTATGGTGCACTCTCAGTACAATCTGCTCTGATGCCGCATAGTT
AAGCCAGTATCTGCTCCCTGCTTGTGTGTTGGAGGTCGCTGAGTAGTGCGCGAGCAAAATTTAAGCTACA
ACAAGGCAAGGCTTGACCGACAATTGCATGAAGAATCTGCTTAGGGTTAGGCGTTTTGCGCTGCTTCGCG
ATGTACGGGCCAGATATACGCGTTGACATTGATTATTGACTAGTTATTAATAGTAATCAATTACGGGGTC
ATTAGTTCATAGCCCATATATGGAGTTCCGCGTTACATAACTTACGGTAAATGGCCCGCCTGGCTGACCG
CCCAACGACCCCCGCCCATTGACGTCAATAATGACGTATGTTCCCATAGTAACGCCAATAGGGACTTTCC
ATTGACGTCAATGGGTGGAGTATTTACGGTAAACTGCCCACTTGGCAGTACATCAAGTGTATCATATGCC
AAGTACGCCCCCTATTGACGTCAATGACGGTAAATGGCCCGCCTGGCATTATGCCCAGTACATGACCTTA
TGGGACTTTCCTACTTGGCAGTACATCTACGTATTAGTCATCGCTATTACCATGGTGATGCGGTTTTGGC
AGTACATCAATGGGCGTGGATAGCGGTTTGACTCACGGGGATTTCCAAGTCTCCACCCCATTGACGTCAA
TGGGAGTTTGTTTTGGCACCAAAATCAACGGGACTTTCCAAAATGTCGTAACAACTCCGCCCCATTGACG
CAAATGGGCGGTAGGCGTGTACGGTGGGAGGTCTATATAAGCAGAGCTCTCCCTATCAGTGATAGAGATC
TCCCTATCAGTGATAGAGATCGTCGACGAGCTCGTTTAGTGAACCGTCAGATCGCCTGGAGACGCCATCC
ACGCTGTTTTGACCTCCATAGAAGACACCGGGACCGATCCAGCCTCCGGACTCTAGCGTTTAAACTTAAG
CTTGGTACCGAGCTCGGATCGTACCGCCACCATGCCAGAGCCAGCGAAGTCTGCTCCCGCCCCGAAAAAG
GGCTCCAAGAAGGCGGTGACTAAGGCGCAGAAGAAAGGCGGCAAGAAGCGCAAGCGCAGCCGCAAGGAGA
GCTATTCCATCTATGTGTACAAGGTTCTGAAGCAGGTCCACCCTGACACCGGCATTTCGTCCAAGGCCAT
GGGCATCATGAATTCGTTTGTGAACGACATTTTCGAGCGCATCGCAGGTGAGGCTTCCCGCCTGGCGCAT
TACAACAAGCGCTCGACCATCACCTCCAGGGAGATCCAGACGGCCGTGCGCCTGCTGCTGCCTGGGGAGT
TGGCCAAGCACGCCGTGTCCGAGGGTACTAAGGCCATCACCAAGTACACCAGCGCTAAGGATCAATTCGG
TGTGAGCAAGGGCGAGGAGGATAACATGGCCATCATCAAGGAGTTCATGCGCTTCAAGGTGCACATGGAG
GGCTCCGTGAACGGCCACGAGTTCGAGATCGAGGGCGAGGGCGAGGGCCGCCCCTACGAGGGCACCCAGA
CCGCCAAGCTGAAGGTGACCAAGGGTGGCCCCCTGCCCTTCGCCTGGGACATCCTGTCCCCTCAGTTCAT
GTACGGCTCCAAGGCCTACGTGAAGCACCCCGCCGACATCCCCGACTACTTGAAGCTGTCCTTCCCCGAG
GGCTTCAAGTGGGAGCGCGTGATGAACTTCGAGGACGGCGGCGTGGTGACCGTGACCCAGGACTCCTCCC
TGCAGGACGGCGAGTTCATCTACAAGGTGAAGCTGCGCGGCACCAACTTCCCCTCCGACGGCCCCGTAAT
GCAGAAGAAGACCATGGGCTGGGAGGCCTCCTCCGAGCGGATGTACCCCGAGGACGGCGCCCTGAAGGGC
GAGATCAAGCAGAGGCTGAAGCTGAAGGACGGCGGCCACTACGACGCTGAGGTCAAGACCACCTACAAGG
CCAAGAAGCCCGTGCAGCTGCCCGGCGCCTACAACGTCAACATCAAGTTGGACATCACCTCCCACAACGA
GGACTACACCATCGTGGAACAGTACGAACGCGCCGAGGGCCGCCACTCCACCGGCGGCATGGACGAGCTG
TACAAGGGTGGTGGTGGCGCGGCCGCAGATCGATCGATCACGCGTGCCACCATGACTAGTTTTGTACAAA
GCGGTCCGGAAGAACTTTTGAGCAAGAATTATCATCTTGAGAACGAAGTGGCTCGTCTTAAGAAAACCGC
GGTAAACATATGGATCGATCATAATACTCGAGTCTAGAGGGCCCGTTTAAACCCGCTGATCAGCCTCGAC
TGTGCCTTCTAGTTGCCAGCCATCTGTTGTTTGCCCCTCCCCCGTGCCTTCCTTGACCCTGGAAGGTGCC
ACTCCCACTGTCCTTTCCTAATAAAATGAGGAAATTGCATCGCATTGTCTGAGTAGGTGTCATTCTATTC
TGGGGGGTGGGGTGGGGCAGGACAGCAAGGGGGAGGATTGGGAAGACAATAGCAGGCATGCTGGGGATGC
GGTGGGCTCTATGGCTTCTGAGGCGGAAAGAACCAGCTGGGGCTCTAGGGGGTATCCCC
[124 nt withheld, positions 2580-2703]
C
[91 nt withheld, positions 2705-2795]
A
[49 nt withheld, positions 2797-2845]
CCTTTGACGTTGGAGTCCACGTTCTTT
[37 nt withheld, positions 2873-2909]
ACCCTATCTCGGTCTATTCTTTTGATTTATAAGGGATTTTGCCGATTTCGGCCTATTGGTTAAAAAATGA
GCTGATTTAACAAAAATTTAACGCGAATTAATTCTGTGGAATGTGTGTCAGTTAGGGTGTGGAAAGTCCC
CAGGCTCCCCAGCAGGCAGAAGTATGCAAAGCATGCATCTCAATTAGTCAGCAACCAGGTGTGGAAAGTC
CCCAGGCTCCCCAGCAGGCAGAAGTATGCAAAGCATGCATCTCAATTAGTCAGCAACCATAGTCCCGCCC
CTAACTCCGCCCATCCCGCCCCTAACTCCGCCCAGTTCCGCCCATTCTCCGCCCCATGGCTGACTAATTT
TTTTTATTTATGCAGAGGCCGAGGCCGCCTCTGCCTCTGAGCTATTCCAGAAGTAGTGAGGAGGCTTTTT
TGGAGGCCTAGGCTTTTGCAAAAAGCTCCCGGGAGCTTGTATATCCATTTTCGGATCTGATCAGCACGTG
TTGACAATTAATCATCGGCATAGTATATCGGCATAGTATAATACGACAAGGTGAGGAACTAAACCATGGC
CAAGTTGACCAGTGCCGTTCCGGTGCTCACCGCGCGCGACGTCGCCGGAGCGGTCGAGTTCTGGACCGAC
CGGCTCGGGTTCTCCCGGGACTTCGTGGAGGACGACTTCGCCGGTGTGGTCCGGGACGACGTGACCCTGT
TCATCAGCGCGGTCCAGGACCAGGTGGTGCCGGACAACACCCTGGCCTGGGTGTGGGTGCGCGGCCTGGA
CGAGCTGTACGCCGAGTGGTCGGAGGTCGTGTCCACGAACTTCCGGGACGCCTCCGGGCCGGCCATGACC
GAGATCGGCGAGCAGCCGTGGGGGCGGGAGTTCGCCCTGCGCGACCCGGCCGGCAACTGCGTGCACTTCG
TGGCCGAGGAGCAGGACTGACACGTGCTACGAGATTTCGATTCCACCGCCGCCTTCTATGAAAGGTTGGG
CTTCGGAATCGTTTTCCGGGACGCCGGCTGGATGATCCTCCAGCGCGGGGATCTCATGCTGGAGTTCTTC
GCCCACCCCAACTTGTTTATTGCAGCTTATAATGGTTACAAATAAAGCAATAGCATCACAAATTTCACAA
ATAAAGCATTTTTTTCACTGCATTCTAGTTGTGGTTTGTCCAAACTCATCAATGTATCTTATCATGTCTG
TATACCGTCGACCTCTAGCTAGAGCTTGGCGTAATCATGGTCATAGCTGTTTCCTGTGTGAAATTGTTAT
CCGCTCACAATTCCACACAACATACGAGCCGGAAGCATAAAGTGTAAAGCCTGGGGTGCCTAATGAGTGA
GCTAACTCACATTAATTGCGTTGCGCTCACTGCCCGCTTTCCAGTCGGGAAACCTGTCGTGCCAGCTGCA
TTAATGAATCGGCCAACGCGCGGGGAGAGGCGGTTTGCGTATTGGGCGCTCTTCCGCTTCCTCGCTCACT
GACTCGCTGCGCTCGGTCGTTCGGCTGCGGCGAGCGGTATCAGCTCACTCAAAGGCGGTAATACGGTTAT
CCACAGAATCAGGGGATAACGCAGGAAAGAACATGTGAGCAAAAGGCCAGCAAAAGGCCAGGAACCGTAA
AAAGGCCGCGTTGCTGGCGTTTTTCCATAGGCTCCGCCCCCCTGACGAGCATCACAAAAATCGACGCTCA
AGTCAGAGGTGGCGAAACCCGACAGGACTATAAAGATACCAGGCGTTTCCCCCTGGAAGCTCCCTCGTGC
GCTCTCCTGTTCCGACCCTGCCGCTTACCGGATACCTGTCCGCCTTTCTCCCTTCGGGAAGCGTGGCGCT
TTCTCATAGCTCACGCTGTAGGTATCTCAGTTCGGTGTAGGTCGTTCGCTCCAAGCTGGGCTGTGTGCAC
GAACCCCCCGTTCAGCCCGACCGCTGCGCCTTATCCGGTAACTATCGTCTTGAGTCCAACCCGGTAAGAC
ACGACTTATCGCCACTGGCAGCAGCCACTGGTAACAGGATTAGCAGAGCGAGGTATGTAGGCGGTGCTAC
AGAGTTCTTGAAGTGGTGGCCTAACTACGGCTACACTAGAAGAACAGTATTTGGTATCTGCGCTCTGCTG
AAGCCAGTTACCTTCGGAAAAAGAGTTGGTAGCTCTTGATCCGGCAAACAAACCACCGCTGGTAGCGGTG
GTTTTTTTGTTTGCAAGCAGCAGATTACGCGCAGAAAAAAAGGATCTCAAGAAGATCCTTTGATCTTTTC
TACGGGGTCTGACGCTCAGTGGAACGAAAACTCACGTTAAGGGATTTTGGTCATGAGATTATCAAAAAGG
ATCTTCACCTAGATCCTTTTAAATTAAAAATGAAGTTTTAAATCAATCTAAAGTATATATGAGTAAACTT
GGTCTGACAGTTACCAATGCTTAATCAGTGAGGCACCTATCTCAGCGATCTGTCTATTTCGTTCATCCAT
AGTTGCCTGACTCCCCGTCGTGTAGATAACTACGATACGGGAGGGCTTACCATCTGGCCCCAGTGCTGCA
ATGATACCGCGAGACCCACGCTCACCGGCTCCAGATTTATCAGCAATAAACCAGCCAGCCGGAAGGGCCG
AGCGCAGAAGTGGTCCTGCAACTTTATCCGCCTCCATCCAGTCTATTAATTGTTGCCGGGAAGCTAGAGT
AAGTAGTTCGCCAGTTAATAGTTTGCGCAACGTTGTTGCCATTGCTACAGGCATCGTGGTGTCACGCTCG
TCGTTTGGTATGGCTTCATTCAGCTCCGGTTCCCAACGATCAAGGCGAGTTACATGATCCCCCATGTTGT
GCAAAAAAGCGGTTAGCTCCTTCGGTCCTCCGATCGTTGTCAGAAGTAAGTTGGCCGCAGTGTTATCACT
CATGGTTATGGCAGCACTGCATAATTCTCTTACTGTCATGCCATCCGTAAGATGCTTTTCTGTGACTGGT
GAGTACTCAACCAAGTCATTCTGAGAATAGTGTATGCGGCGACCGAGTTGCTCTTGCCCGGCGTCAATAC
GGGATAATACCGCGCCACATAGCAGAACTTTAAAAGTGCTCATCATTGGAAAACGTTCTTCGGGGCGAAA
ACTCTCAAGGATCTTACCGCTGTTGAGATCCAGTTCGATGTAACCCACTCGTGCACCCAACTGATCTTCA
GCATCTTTTACTTTCACCAGCGTTTCTGGGTGAGCAAAAACAGGAAGGCAAAATGCCGCAAAAAAGGGAA
TAAGGGCGACACGGAAATGTTGAATACTCATACTCTTCCTTTTTCAATATTATTGAAGCATTTATCAGGG
TTATTGTCTCATGAGCGGATACATATTTGAATGTATTTAGAAAAATAAACAAATAGGGGTTCCGCGCACA
TTTCCCCGAAAAGTGCCACCTGACGTC
